Addgene plasmid #57202: PA-mCherry1-Vimentin-7
Purpose: Localization: Intermediate Filaments, Excitation: 400 / 504, Emission: 515 / 517
Depositing lab: Michael Davidson. Depositing organization: Florida State University, Tallahassee. Publication: Confined activation and subdiffractive localization enables whole-cell PALM with genetically expressed probes. York AG, Ghitani A, Vaziri A, Davidson MW, Shroff H. Nat Methods. 2011 Apr;8(4):327-33. doi: 10.1038/nmeth.1571. Epub 2011 Feb 13. PubMed 21317909.
Backbone
  Vector backbone: PA-mCherry1
  Backbone size w/o insert (bp): 4750
  Vector type: Mammalian Expression
  Selectable markers: Neomycin (select with G418)
Growth in bacteria
  Bacterial resistance: Kanamycin, 50 μg/mL
  Growth temperature: 37°C
  Growth strain: DH5alpha
  Copy number: High Copy
Gene/Insert
  Gene/Insert name: Vimentin (alt name: NM_003380.3)
  Species: H. sapiens (human)
  Entrez Gene: VIM
  Promoter: CMV
  Tag / fusion protein: PA-mCherry1
  Cloning method: Unknown
  Sequencing primers: 5′ CMV-F; 3′ SV40pA-R
Terms and licenses: Academic/Nonprofit Terms; Industry Terms: Not Available to Industry
Depositor comments: . Excitation = 400 / 504; Emission = 515 / 517
How to cite: PA-mCherry1-Vimentin-7 was a gift from Michael Davidson (Addgene plasmid # 57202 ; http://n2t.net/addgene:57202 ; RRID:Addgene_57202)
