[The description below was written by a language model from this plasmid's Addgene catalogue record and pLannotate feature annotations shown in this document.]
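Description:
PA-mCherry1-Vimentin-7 is a mammalian expression plasmid of about 6.1 kb, built on a PA-mCherry1 backbone, that expresses human vimentin (VIM) fused to the photoactivatable red fluorescent protein PAmCherry1. The feature table shows the CMV immediate-early enhancer and promoter, followed by a remnant of the multiple cloning site, the vimentin coding sequence, and then PAmCherry1 a short distance downstream. The fluorescent protein therefore sits at the C-terminus of vimentin, separated by a short linker, which is probably what the "7" in the name refers to, although the record does not say so. An SV40 polyadenylation signal terminates the transcript. The small "large T antigen", "ble" and bGH poly(A) fragments appear to be incidental matches to backbone sequence rather than functional parts.

The plasmid replicates in E. coli from a high-copy ColE1/pUC-type origin, and it also carries an f1 origin. A single NeoR/KanR (aph(3')-II) gene serves both hosts. A bacterial promoter drives it for kanamycin selection, and the SV40 enhancer/early promoter, paired with an HSV TK poly(A) signal, drives it for G418 selection of stably transfected mammalian cells.

The construct is intended as a marker of intermediate filaments. PAmCherry1 is essentially dark until it is activated with violet light, which makes it suited to single-molecule localization methods, and the associated publication concerns whole-cell PALM with genetically expressed probes. The excitation and emission values listed in the record (400/504 and 515/517) are not typical of a red-emitting mCherry derivative, so they should be treated with caution.
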