Features (pLannotate 1.2.2; 16 found; start..end, strand, type, name):
      1..304     +  enhancer       CMV enhancer: human cytomegalovirus immediate early enhancer
    305..508     +  promoter       CMV promoter: human cytomegalovirus (CMV) immediate early promoter
    531..574     +  misc_feature   MCS (fragment): multiple cloning site
    577..1974    +  CDS            VIM: VIME_HUMAN - Experimental evidence at protein level: Swiss-Prot protein existence level 1. Involved with LARP6 in the stabilization of type I collagen mRNAs for CO1A1 and CO1A2. From Homo sapiens (Human).
   1996..2706    +  CDS            PAmCherry1: photoactivatable monomeric derivative of DsRed fluorescent protein (Subach et al., 2009) mammalian codon-optimized
   2722..2805    +  CDS            large T antigen (fragment): large T antigen from SV40 (simian virus 40)
   2828..2949    +  polyA_signal   SV40 poly(A) signal: SV40 polyadenylation signal
   2983..3411    -  rep_origin     f1 ori (sequence partly withheld): f1 bacteriophage origin of replication; arrow indicates direction of (+) strand synthesis
   3438..3542    +  promoter       AmpR promoter: bla
   3544..3901    +  promoter       SV40 promoter: SV40 enhancer and early promoter
   3936..4730    +  CDS            NeoR/KanR: aminoglycoside phosphotransferase from Tn5; aph(3')-II (or nptII); confers resistance to neomycin, kanamycin, and G418 (Geneticin®)
   4751..4903    +  CDS            ble (fragment): BLE_KLEPN - Experimental evidence at protein level: Swiss-Prot protein existence level 1. Binding protein with a strong affinity to the bleomycin family of antibiotics. Binds to CL990; an antimitotic-antibiotic compound. From Klebsiella pneumoniae.
   4962..5009    +  polyA_signal   HSV TK poly(A) signal: herpes simplex virus thymidine kinase polyadenylation signal (Cole and Stacy, 1985)
   5100..5116    -  polyA_signal   bGH poly(A) signal (fragment): bovine growth hormone polyadenylation signal
   5338..5926    +  rep_origin     ori: high-copy-number ColE1/pMB1/pBR322/pUC origin of replication
   6041..6100    +  enhancer       CMV enhancer (fragment): human cytomegalovirus immediate early enhancer
>Addgene plasmid #57202 | PA-mCherry1-Vimentin-7 | addgene full sequence | sequence record 178450 | Addgene NGS Result
CGTTACATAACTTACGGTAAATGGCCCGCCTGGCTGACCGCCCAACGACCCCCGCCCATTGACGTCAATA
ATGACGTATGTTCCCATAGTAACGCCAATAGGGACTTTCCATTGACGTCAATGGGTGGAGTATTTACGGT
AAACTGCCCACTTGGCAGTACATCAAGTGTATCATATGCCAAGTACGCCCCCTATTGACGTCAATGACGG
TAAATGGCCCGCCTGGCATTATGCCCAGTACATGACCTTATGGGACTTTCCTACTTGGCAGTACATCTAC
GTATTAGTCATCGCTATTACCATGGTGATGCGGTTTTGGCAGTACATCAATGGGCGTGGATAGCGGTTTG
ACTCACGGGGATTTCCAAGTCTCCACCCCATTGACGTCAATGGGAGTTTGTTTTGGCACCAAAATCAACG
GGACTTTCCAAAATGTCGTAACAACTCCGCCCCATTGACGCAAATGGGCGGTAGGCGTGTACGGTGGGAG
GTCTATATAAGCAGAGCTGGTTTAGTGAACCGTCAGATCCGCTAGCGCTACCGGACTCAGATCTCGAGCT
CAAGCTTCGAATTCCCATGTCCACCAGGTCCGTGTCCTCGTCCTCCTACCGCAGGATGTTCGGCGGCCCG
GGCACCGCGAGCCGGCCGAGCTCCAGCCGGAGCTACGTGACTACGTCCACCCGCACCTACAGCCTGGGCA
GCGCGCTGCGCCCCAGCACCAGCCGCAGCCTCTACGCCTCGTCCCCGGGCGGCGTGTATGCCACGCGCTC
CTCTGCCGTGCGCCTGCGGAGCAGCGTGCCCGGGGTGCGGCTCCTGCAGGACTCGGTGGACTTCTCGCTG
GCCGACGCCATCAACACCGAGTTCAAGAACACCCGCACCAACGAGAAGGTGGAGCTGCAGGAGCTGAATG
ACCGCTTCGCCAACTACATCGACAAGGTGCGCTTCCTGGAGCAGCAGAATAAGATCCTGCTGGCCGAGCT
CGAGCAGCTCAAGGGCCAAGGCAAGTCGCGCCTGGGGGACCTCTACGAGGAGGAGATGCGGGAGCTGCGC
CGGCAGGTGGACCAGCTAACCAACGACAAAGCCCGCGTCGAGGTGGAGCGCGACAACCTGGCCGAGGACA
TCATGCGCCTCCGGGAGAAATTGCAGGAGGAGATGCTTCAGAGAGAGGAAGCCGAAAACACCCTGCAATC
TTTCAGACAGGATGTTGACAATGCGTCTCTGGCACGTCTTGACCTTGAACGCAAAGTGGAATCTTTGCAA
GAAGAGATTGCCTTTTTGAAGAAACTCCACGAAGAGGAAATCCAGGAGCTGCAGGCTCAGATTCAGGAAC
AGCATGTCCAAATCGATGTGGATGTTTCCAAGCCTGACCTCACGGCTGCCCTGCGTGACGTACGTCAGCA
ATATGAAAGTGTGGCTGCCAAGAACCTGCAGGAGGCAGAAGAATGGTACAAATCCAAGTTTGCTGACCTC
TCTGAGGCTGCCAACCGGAACAATGACGCCCTGCGCCAGGCAAAGCAGGAGTCCACTGAGTACCGGAGAC
AGGTGCAGTCCCTCACCTGTGAAGTGGATGCCCTTAAAGGAACCAATGAGTCCCTGGAACGCCAGATGCG
TGAAATGGAAGAGAACTTTGCCGTTGAAGCTGCTAACTACCAAGACACTATTGGCCGCCTGCAGGATGAG
ATTCAGAATATGAAGGAGGAAATGGCTCGTCACCTTCGTGAATACCAAGACCTGCTCAATGTTAAGATGG
CCCTTGACATTGAGATTGCCACCTACAGGAAGCTGCTGGAAGGCGAGGAGAGCAGGATTTCTCTGCCTCT
TCCAAACTTTTCCTCCCTGAACCTGAGGGAAACTAATCTGGATTCACTCCCTCTGGTTGATACCCACTCA
AAAAGGACACTTCTGATTAAGACGGTTGAAACTAGAGATGGACAGGTTATCAACGAAACTTCTCAGCATC
ACGATGACCTTGAAGGGGATCCACCGGTCGCCACCATGGTGAGCAAGGGCGAGGAGGATAACATGGCCAT
CATTAAGGAGTTCATGCGCTTCAAGGTGCACATGGAGGGGTCCGTGAACGGCCACGTGTTCGAGATCGAG
GGCGAGGGCGAGGGCCGCCCCTACGAGGGCACCCAGACCGCCAAGCTGAAGGTGACCAAGGGCGGCCCCC
TGCCCTTCACCTGGGACATCCTGAGCCCTCAGTTCATGTACGGCTCCAATGCCTACGTGAAGCACCCCGC
CGACATCCCCGACTACTTTAAGCTGTCCTTCCCCGAGGGCTTCAAGTGGGAGCGCGTGATGAAATTCGAG
GACGGCGGCGTGGTGACCGTGACCCAGGACTCCTCCCTGCAGGACGGCGAGTTCATCTACAAGGTGAAGC
TGCGCGGCACCAACTTCCCCTCCGACGGCCCCGTGATGCAGAAGAAGACCATGGGCTGGGAGGCCCTCTC
CGAGCGGATGTACCCCGAGGACGGCGCCCTGAAGGGCGAGGTCAAGCCCAGAGTGAAGCTGAAGGACGGC
GGCCACTACGACGCTGAGGTCAAGACCACCTACAAGGCCAAGAAGCCCGTGCAGCTGCCCGGCGCCTACA
ACGTCAACCGCAAGCTGGACATCACCAGCCACAACGAGGACTACACCATCGTGGAGCAGTACGAGAGAGC
CGAGGGCCGCCACTCCACCGGCGGCATGGACGAGCTGTACAAGTAAGCGGCCGCGACTCTAGATCATAAT
CAGCCATACCACATTTGTAGAGGTTTTACTTGCTTTAAAAAACCTCCCACACCTCCCCCTGAACCTGAAA
CATAAAATGAATGCAATTGTTGTTGTTAACTTGTTTATTGCAGCTTATAATGGTTACAAATAAAGCAATA
GCATCACAAATTTCACAAATAAAGCATTTTTTTCACTGCATTCTAGTTGTGGTTTGTCCAAACTCATCAA
TGTATCTTAAGGCGTAAATTGTAAGCGTTAATATTTTGTTAAAATTCGCGTTAAATTTTTGTTAAATCAG
CTCATTTTTTAACCAATAGGCCGAAATCGGCAAAATCCCTTATAAATCAAAAGAATAGACCGAGATAGGG
T
[37 nt withheld, positions 3082-3118]
AAAGAACGTGGACTCCAACGTCAAAGG
[49 nt withheld, positions 3146-3194]
T
[91 nt withheld, positions 3196-3286]
G
[124 nt withheld, positions 3288-3411]
CAGGTGGCACTTTTCGGGGAAATGTGCGCGGAACCCCTATTTGTTTATTTTTCTAAATACATTCAAATAT
GTATCCGCTCATGAGACAATAACCCTGATAAATGCTTCAATAATATTGAAAAAGGAAGAGTCCTGAGGCG
GAAAGAACCAGCTGTGGAATGTGTGTCAGTTAGGGTGTGGAAAGTCCCCAGGCTCCCCAGCAGGCAGAAG
TATGCAAAGCATGCATCTCAATTAGTCAGCAACCAGGTGTGGAAAGTCCCCAGGCTCCCCAGCAGGCAGA
AGTATGCAAAGCATGCATCTCAATTAGTCAGCAACCATAGTCCCGCCCCTAACTCCGCCCATCCCGCCCC
TAACTCCGCCCAGTTCCGCCCATTCTCCGCCCCATGGCTGACTAATTTTTTTTATTTATGCAGAGGCCGA
GGCCGCCTCGGCCTCTGAGCTATTCCAGAAGTAGTGAGGAGGCTTTTTTGGAGGCCTAGGCTTTTGCAAA
GATCGATCAAGAGACAGGATGAGGATCGTTTCGCATGATTGAACAAGATGGATTGCACGCAGGTTCTCCG
GCCGCTTGGGTGGAGAGGCTATTCGGCTATGACTGGGCACAACAGACAATCGGCTGCTCTGATGCCGCCG
TGTTCCGGCTGTCAGCGCAGGGGCGCCCGGTTCTTTTTGTCAAGACCGACCTGTCCGGTGCCCTGAATGA
ACTGCAAGACGAGGCAGCGCGGCTATCGTGGCTGGCCACGACGGGCGTTCCTTGCGCAGCTGTGCTCGAC
GTTGTCACTGAAGCGGGAAGGGACTGGCTGCTATTGGGCGAAGTGCCGGGGCAGGATCTCCTGTCATCTC
ACCTTGCTCCTGCCGAGAAAGTATCCATCATGGCTGATGCAATGCGGCGGCTGCATACGCTTGATCCGGC
TACCTGCCCATTCGACCACCAAGCGAAACATCGCATCGAGCGAGCACGTACTCGGATGGAAGCCGGTCTT
GTCGATCAGGATGATCTGGACGAAGAGCATCAGGGGCTCGCGCCAGCCGAACTGTTCGCCAGGCTCAAGG
CGAGCATGCCCGACGGCGAGGATCTCGTCGTGACCCATGGCGATGCCTGCTTGCCGAATATCATGGTGGA
AAATGGCCGCTTTTCTGGATTCATCGACTGTGGCCGGCTGGGTGTGGCGGACCGCTATCAGGACATAGCG
TTGGCTACCCGTGATATTGCTGAAGAGCTTGGCGGCGAATGGGCTGACCGCTTCCTCGTGCTTTACGGTA
TCGCCGCTCCCGATTCGCAGCGCATCGCCTTCTATCGCCTTCTTGACGAGTTCTTCTGAGCGGGACTCTG
GGGTTCGAAATGACCGACCAAGCGACGCCCAACCTGCCATCACGAGATTTCGATTCCACCGCCGCCTTCT
ATGAAAGGTTGGGCTTCGGAATCGTTTTCCGGGACGCCGGCTGGATGATCCTCCAGCGCGGGGATCTCAT
GCTGGAGTTCTTCGCCCACCCTAGGGGGAGGCTAACTGAAACACGGAAGGAGACAATACCGGAAGGAACC
CGCGCTATGACGGCAATAAAAAGACAGAATAAAACGCACGGTGTTGGGTCGTTTGTTCATAAACGCGGGG
TTCGGTCCCAGGGCTGGCACTCTGTCGATACCCCACCGAGACCCCATTGGGGCCAATACGCCCGCGTTTC
TTCCTTTTCCCCACCCCACCCCCCAAGTTCGGGTGAAGGCCCAGGGCTCGCAGCCAACGTCGGGGCGGCA
GGCCCTGCCATAGCCTCAGGTTACTCATATATACTTTAGATTGATTTAAAACTTCATTTTTAATTTAAAA
GGATCTAGGTGAAGATCCTTTTTGATAATCTCATGACCAAAATCCCTTAACGTGAGTTTTCGTTCCACTG
AGCGTCAGACCCCGTAGAAAAGATCAAAGGATCTTCTTGAGATCCTTTTTTTCTGCGCGTAATCTGCTGC
TTGCAAACAAAAAAACCACCGCTACCAGCGGTGGTTTGTTTGCCGGATCAAGAGCTACCAACTCTTTTTC
CGAAGGTAACTGGCTTCAGCAGAGCGCAGATACCAAATACTGTTCTTCTAGTGTAGCCGTAGTTAGGCCA
CCACTTCAAGAACTCTGTAGCACCGCCTACATACCTCGCTCTGCTAATCCTGTTACCAGTGGCTGCTGCC
AGTGGCGATAAGTCGTGTCTTACCGGGTTGGACTCAAGACGATAGTTACCGGATAAGGCGCAGCGGTCGG
GCTGAACGGGGGGTTCGTGCACACAGCCCAGCTTGGAGCGAACGACCTACACCGAACTGAGATACCTACA
GCGTGAGCTATGAGAAAGCGCCACGCTTCCCGAAGGGAGAAAGGCGGACAGGTATCCGGTAAGCGGCAGG
GTCGGAACAGGAGAGCGCACGAGGGAGCTTCCAGGGGGAAACGCCTGGTATCTTTATAGTCCTGTCGGGT
TTCGCCACCTCTGACTTGAGCGTCGATTTTTGTGATGCTCGTCAGGGGGGCGGAGCCTATGGAAAAACGC
CAGCAACGCGGCCTTTTTACGGTTCCTGGCCTTTTGCTGGCCTTTTGCTCACATGTTCTTTCCTGCGTTA
TCCCCTGATTCTGTGGATAACCGTATTACCGCCATGCATTAGTTATTAATAGTAATCAATTACGGGGTCA
TTAGTTCATAGCCCATATATGGAGTTCCG
