>Addgene plasmid #57202 | PA-mCherry1-Vimentin-7 | depositor partial sequence | sequence record 88345 | insert sequence
GACCGTCAGATCCGCTAGCGCTACCGGACTCAGATCTCGAGCTCAAGCTTCGAATTCCCATGTCCACCAG
GTCCGTGTCCTCGTCCTCCTACCGCAGGATGTTCGGCGGCCCGGGCACCGCGAGCCGGCCGAGCTCCAGC
CGGAGCTACGTGACTACGTCCACCCGCACCTACAGCCTGGGCAGCGCGCTGCGCCCCAGCACCAGCCGCA
GCCTCTACGCCTCGTCCCCGGGCGGCGTGTATGCCACGCGCTCCTCTGCCGTGCGCCTGCGGAGCAGCGT
GCCCGGGGTGCGGCTCCTGCAGGACTCGGTGGACTTCTCGCTGGCCGACGCCATCAACACCGAGTTCAAG
AACACCCGCACCAACGAGAAGGTGGAGCTGCAGGAGCTGAATGACCGCTTCGCCAACTACATCGACAAGG
TGCGCTTCCTGGAGCAGCAGAATAAGATCCTGCTGGCCGAGCTCGAGCAGCTCAAGGGCCAAGGCAAGTC
GCGCCTGGGGGACCTCTACGAGGAGGAGATGCGGGAGCTGCGCCGGCAGGTGGACCAGCTAACCAACGAC
AAAGCCCGCGTCGAGGTGGAGCGCGACAACCTGGCCGAGGACATCATGCGCCTCCGGGAGAAATTGCAGG
AGGAGATGCTTCAGAGAGAGGAAGCCGAAAACACCCTGCAATCTTTCAGACAGGATGTTGACAATGCGTC
TCTGGCACGTCTTGACCTTGAACGCAAAGTGGAATCTTTGCAAGAAGAGATTGCCTTTTTGAAGAAACTC
CACGAAGAGGAAATCCAGGAGCTGCAGGCTCAGATTCAGGAACAGCATGTCCAAATCGATGTGGATGTTT
CCAAGCCTGACCTCACGGCTGCCCTGCGTGACGTACGTCAGCAATATGAAAGTGTGGCTGCCAAGAACCT
GCAGGAGGCAGAAGAATGGTACAAATCCAAGTTTGCTGACCTCTCTGAGGCTGCCAACCGGAACAATGAC
GCCCTGCGCCAGGCAAAGCAGGAGTCCACTGAGTACCGGAGACAGGTGCAGTCCCTCACCTGTGAAGTGG
ATGCCCTTAAAGGAACCAATGAGTCCCTGGAACGCCAGATGCGTGAAATGGAAGAGAACTTTGCCGTTGA
AGCTGCTAACTACCAAGACACTATTGGCCGCCTGCAGGATGAGATTCAGAATATGAAGGAGGAAATGGCT
CGTCACCTTCGTGAATACCAAGACCTGCTCAATGTTAAGATGGCCCTTGACATTGAGATTGCCACCTACA
GGAAGCTGCTGGAAGGCGAGGAGAGCAGGATTTCTCTGCCTCTTCCAAACTTTTCCTCCCTGAACCTGAG
GGAAACTAATCTGGATTCACTCCCTCTGGTTGATACCCACTCAAAAAGGACACTTCTGATTAAGACGGTT
GAAACTAGAGATGGACAGGTTATCAACGAAACTTCTCAGCATCACGATGACCTTGAAGGGGATCCACCGG
TCGCCACCATGGTGAGCAAGGGCGAGGAGGATAACATGGCCATCATTAAGGAGTTCATGCGCTTCAAGGT
GCACATGGAGGGGTCCGTGAACGGCCACGTGTTCGAGATCGAGGGCGAGGGCGAGGGCCGCCCCTACGAG
GGCACCCAGACCGCCAAGCTGAAGGTGACCAAGGGCGGCCCCCTGCCCTTCACCTGGGACATCCTGAGCC
CTCAGTTCATGTACGGCTCCAATGCCTACGTGAAGCACCCCGCCGACATCCCCGACTACTTTAAGCTGTC
CTTCCCCGAGGGCTTCAAGTGGGAGCGCGTGATGAAATTCGAGGACGGCGGCGTGGTGACCGTGACCCAG
GACTCCTCCCTGCAGGACGGCGAGTTCATCTACAAGGTGAAGCTGCGCGGCACCAACTTCCCCTCCGACG
GCCCCGTGATGCAGAAGAAGACCATGGGCTGGGAGGCCCTCTCCGAGCGGATGTACCCCGAGGACGGCGC
CCTGAAGGGCGAGGTCAAGCCCAGAGTGAAGCTGAAGGACGGCGGCCACTACGACGCTGAGGTCAAGACC
ACCTACAAGGCCAAGAAGCCCGTGCAGCTGCCCGGCGCCTACAACGTCAACCGCAAGCTGGACATCACCA
GCCACAACGAGGACTACACCATCGTGGAGCAGTACGAGAGAGCCGAGGGCCGCCACTCCACCGGCGGCAT
GGACGAGCTGTACAAGTAAGCGGCCGCGACTCTAGATCATAATCAGCCATACCACATT
